>Addgene plasmid #162597 | pcDNA3.1-CD63-(TEV)-tTA | addgene full sequence | sequence record 319370 | Addgene NGS Result
GACATTGATTATTGACTAGTTATTAATAGTAATCAATTACGGGGTCATTAGTTCATAGCCCATATATGGA
GTTCCGCGTTACATAACTTACGGTAAATGGCCCGCCTGGCTGACCGCCCAACGACCCCCGCCCATTGACG
TCAATAATGACGTATGTTCCCATAGTAACGCCAATAGGGACTTTCCATTGACGTCAATGGGTGGAGTATT
TACGGTAAACTGCCCACTTGGCAGTACATCAAGTGTATCATATGCCAAGTACGCCCCCTATTGACGTCAA
TGACGGTAAATGGCCCGCCTGGCATTATGCCCAGTACATGACCTTATGGGACTTTCCTACTTGGCAGTAC
ATCTACGTATTAGTCATCGCTATTACCATGGTGATGCGGTTTTGGCAGTACATCAATGGGCGTGGATAGC
GGTTTGACTCACGGGGATTTCCAAGTCTCCACCCCATTGACGTCAATGGGAGTTTGTTTTGGCACCAAAA
TCAACGGGACTTTCCAAAATGTCGTAACAACTCCGCCCCATTGACGCAAATGGGCGGTAGGCGTGTACGG
TGGGAGGTCTATATAAGCAGAGCTCTCTGGCTAACTAGAGAACCCACTGCTTACTGGCTTATCGAAATTA
ATACGACTCACTATAGGGAGACCCAAGCTGGCTAGCGTTTAAACTTAAGCTTGGTACCGAGCTCGGATCC
ACTAGTCCAGTGTGGTGGAATTCTGCAGATATCCAGCACAGTGGCGGCCGCGCCACCATGGCGGTGGAAG
GAGGAATGAAATGTGTGAAGTTCTTGCTCTACGTCCTCCTGCTGGCCTTTTGCGCCTGTGCAGTGGGACT
GATTGCCGTGGGTGTCGGGGCACAGCTTGTCCTGAGTCAGACCATAATCCAGGGGGCTACCCCTGGCTCT
CTGTTGCCAGTGGTCATCATCGCAGTGGGTGTCTTCCTCTTCCTGGTGGCTTTTGTGGGCTGCTGCGGGG
CCTGCAAGGAGAACTATTGTCTTATGATCACGTTTGCCATCTTTCTGTCTCTTATCATGTTGGTGGAGGT
GGCCGCAGCCATTGCTGGCTATGTGTTTAGAGATAAGGTGATGTCAGAGTTTAATAACAACTTCCGGCAG
CAGATGGAGAATTACCCGAAAAATAACCACACTGCTTCGATCCTGGACAGGATGCAGGCAGATTTTAAGT
GCTGTGGGGCTGCTAACTACACAGATTGGGAGAAAATCCCTTCCATGTCGAAGAACCGAGTCCCCGACTC
CTGCTGCATTAATGTTACTGTGGGCTGTGGGATTAATTTCAACGAGAAGGCGATCCATAAGGAGGGCTGT
GTGGAGAAGATTGGGGGCTGGCTGAGGAAAAATGTGCTGGTGGTAGCTGCAGCAGCCCTTGGAATTGCTT
TTGTCGAGGTTTTGGGAATTGTCTTTGCCTGCTGCCTCGTGAAGAGTATCAGAAGTGGCTACGAGGTGAT
GGAGAACCTGTACTTCCAGTCTAGATTAGATAAAAGTAAAGTGATTAACAGCGCATTAGAGCTGCTTAAT
GAGGTCGGAATCGAAGGTTTAACAACCCGTAAACTCGCCCAGAAGCTAGGTGTAGAGCAGCCTACATTGT
ATTGGCATGTAAAAAATAAGCGGGCTTTGCTCGACGCCTTAGCCATTGAGATGTTAGATAGGCACCATAC
TCACTTTTGCCCTTTAGAAGGGGAAAGCTGGCAAGATTTTTTACGTAATAACGCTAAAAGTTTTAGATGT
GCTTTACTAAGTCATCGCGATGGAGCAAAAGTACATTTAGGTACACGGCCTACAGAAAAACAGTATGAAA
CTCTCGAAAATCAATTAGCCTTTTTATGCCAACAAGGTTTTTCACTAGAGAATGCATTATATGCACTCAG
CGCTGTGGGGCATTTTACTTTAGGTTGCGTATTGGAAGATCAAGAGCATCAAGTCGCTAAAGAAGAAAGG
GAAACACCTACTACTGATAGTATGCCGCCATTATTACGACAAGCTATCGAATTATTTGATCACCAAGGTG
CAGAGCCAGCCTTCTTATTCGGCCTTGAATTGATCATATGCGGATTAGAAAAACAACTTAAATGTGAAAG
TGGGTCCGCGTACAGCCGCGCGCGTACGAAAAACAATTACGGGTCTACCATCGAGGGCCTGCTCGATCTC
CCGGACGACGACGCCCCCGAAGAGGCGGGGCTGGCGGCTCCGCGCCTGTCCTTTCTCCCCGCGGGACACA
CGCGCAGACTGTCGACGGCCCCCCCGACCGATGTCAGCCTGGGGGACGAGCTCCACTTAGACGGCGAGGA
CGTGGCGATGGCGCATGCCGACGCGCTAGACGATTTCGATCTGGACATGTTGGGGGACGGGGATTCCCCG
GGTCCGGGATTTACCCCCCACGACTCCGCCCCCTACGGCGCTCTGGATATGGCCGACTTCGAGTTTGAGC
AGATGTTTACCGATGCCCTTGGAATTGACGAGTACGGTGGGTAGTCTAGAGGGCCCGTTTAAACCCGCTG
ATCAGCCTCGACTGTGCCTTCTAGTTGCCAGCCATCTGTTGTTTGCCCCTCCCCCGTGCCTTCCTTGACC
CTGGAAGGTGCCACTCCCACTGTCCTTTCCTAATAAAATGAGGAAATTGCATCGCATTGTCTGAGTAGGT
GTCATTCTATTCTGGGGGGTGGGGTGGGGCAGGACAGCAAGGGGGAGGATTGGGAAGACAATAGCAGGCA
TGCTGGGGATGCGGTGGGCTCTATGGCTTCTGAGGCGGAAAGAACCAGCTGGGGCTCTAGGGGGTATCCC
C
[124 nt withheld, positions 2802-2925]
C
[91 nt withheld, positions 2927-3017]
A
[49 nt withheld, positions 3019-3067]
CCTTTGACGTTGGAGTCCACGTTCTTT
[37 nt withheld, positions 3095-3131]
ACCCTATCTCGGTCTATTCTTTTGATTTATAAGGGATTTTGCCGATTTCGGCCTATTGGTTAAAAAATGA
GCTGATTTAACAAAAATTTAACGCGAATTAATTCTGTGGAATGTGTGTCAGTTAGGGTGTGGAAAGTCCC
CAGGCTCCCCAGCAGGCAGAAGTATGCAAAGCATGCATCTCAATTAGTCAGCAACCAGGTGTGGAAAGTC
CCCAGGCTCCCCAGCAGGCAGAAGTATGCAAAGCATGCATCTCAATTAGTCAGCAACCATAGTCCCGCCC
CTAACTCCGCCCATCCCGCCCCTAACTCCGCCCAGTTCCGCCCATTCTCCGCCCCATGGCTGACTAATTT
TTTTTATTTATGCAGAGGCCGAGGCCGCCTCTGCCTCTGAGCTATTCCAGAAGTAGTGAGGAGGCTTTTT
TGGAGGCCTAGGCTTTTGCAAAAAGCTCCCGGGAGCTTGTATATCCATTTTCGGATCTGATCAAGAGACA
GGATGAGGATCGTTTCGCATGATTGAACAAGATGGATTGCACGCAGGTTCTCCGGCCGCTTGGGTGGAGA
GGCTATTCGGCTATGACTGGGCACAACAGACAATCGGCTGCTCTGATGCCGCCGTGTTCCGGCTGTCAGC
GCAGGGGCGCCCGGTTCTTTTTGTCAAGACCGACCTGTCCGGTGCCCTGAATGAACTGCAGGACGAGGCA
GCGCGGCTATCGTGGCTGGCCACGACGGGCGTTCCTTGCGCAGCTGTGCTCGACGTTGTCACTGAAGCGG
GAAGGGACTGGCTGCTATTGGGCGAAGTGCCGGGGCAGGATCTCCTGTCATCTCACCTTGCTCCTGCCGA
GAAAGTATCCATCATGGCTGATGCAATGCGGCGGCTGCATACGCTTGATCCGGCTACCTGCCCATTCGAC
CACCAAGCGAAACATCGCATCGAGCGAGCACGTACTCGGATGGAAGCCGGTCTTGTCGATCAGGATGATC
TGGACGAAGAGCATCAGGGGCTCGCGCCAGCCGAACTGTTCGCCAGGCTCAAGGCGCGCATGCCCGACGG
CGAGGATCTCGTCGTGACCCATGGCGATGCCTGCTTGCCGAATATCATGGTGGAAAATGGCCGCTTTTCT
GGATTCATCGACTGTGGCCGGCTGGGTGTGGCGGACCGCTATCAGGACATAGCGTTGGCTACCCGTGATA
TTGCTGAAGAGCTTGGCGGCGAATGGGCTGACCGCTTCCTCGTGCTTTACGGTATCGCCGCTCCCGATTC
GCAGCGCATCGCCTTCTATCGCCTTCTTGACGAGTTCTTCTGAGCGGGACTCTGGGGTTCGAAATGACCG
ACCAAGCGACGCCCAACCTGCCATCACGAGATTTCGATTCCACCGCCGCCTTCTATGAAAGGTTGGGCTT
CGGAATCGTTTTCCGGGACGCCGGCTGGATGATCCTCCAGCGCGGGGATCTCATGCTGGAGTTCTTCGCC
CACCCCAACTTGTTTATTGCAGCTTATAATGGTTACAAATAAAGCAATAGCATCACAAATTTCACAAATA
AAGCATTTTTTTCACTGCATTCTAGTTGTGGTTTGTCCAAACTCATCAATGTATCTTATCATGTCTGTAT
ACCGTCGACCTCTAGCTAGAGCTTGGCGTAATCATGGTCATAGCTGTTTCCTGTGTGAAATTGTTATCCG
CTCACAATTCCACACAACATACGAGCCGGAAGCATAAAGTGTAAAGCCTGGGGTGCCTAATGAGTGAGCT
AACTCACATTAATTGCGTTGCGCTCACTGCCCGCTTTCCAGTCGGGAAACCTGTCGTGCCAGCTGCATTA
ATGAATCGGCCAACGCGCGGGGAGAGGCGGTTTGCGTATTGGGCGCTCTTCCGCTTCCTCGCTCACTGAC
TCGCTGCGCTCGGTCGTTCGGCTGCGGCGAGCGGTATCAGCTCACTCAAAGGCGGTAATACGGTTATCCA
CAGAATCAGGGGATAACGCAGGAAAGAACATGTGAGCAAAAGGCCAGCAAAAGGCCAGGAACCGTAAAAA
GGCCGCGTTGCTGGCGTTTTTCCATAGGCTCCGCCCCCCTGACGAGCATCACAAAAATCGACGCTCAAGT
CAGAGGTGGCGAAACCCGACAGGACTATAAAGATACCAGGCGTTTCCCCCTGGAAGCTCCCTCGTGCGCT
CTCCTGTTCCGACCCTGCCGCTTACCGGATACCTGTCCGCCTTTCTCCCTTCGGGAAGCGTGGCGCTTTC
TCATAGCTCACGCTGTAGGTATCTCAGTTCGGTGTAGGTCGTTCGCTCCAAGCTGGGCTGTGTGCACGAA
CCCCCCGTTCAGCCCGACCGCTGCGCCTTATCCGGTAACTATCGTCTTGAGTCCAACCCGGTAAGACACG
ACTTATCGCCACTGGCAGCAGCCACTGGTAACAGGATTAGCAGAGCGAGGTATGTAGGCGGTGCTACAGA
GTTCTTGAAGTGGTGGCCTAACTACGGCTACACTAGAAGAACAGTATTTGGTATCTGCGCTCTGCTGAAG
CCAGTTACCTTCGGAAAAAGAGTTGGTAGCTCTTGATCCGGCAAACAAACCACCGCTGGTAGCGGTGGTT
TTTTTGTTTGCAAGCAGCAGATTACGCGCAGAAAAAAAGGATCTCAAGAAGATCCTTTGATCTTTTCTAC
GGGGTCTGACGCTCAGTGGAACGAAAACTCACGTTAAGGGATTTTGGTCATGAGATTATCAAAAAGGATC
TTCACCTAGATCCTTTTAAATTAAAAATGAAGTTTTAAATCAATCTAAAGTATATATGAGTAAACTTGGT
CTGACAGTTACCAATGCTTAATCAGTGAGGCACCTATCTCAGCGATCTGTCTATTTCGTTCATCCATAGT
TGCCTGACTCCCCGTCGTGTAGATAACTACGATACGGGAGGGCTTACCATCTGGCCCCAGTGCTGCAATG
ATACCGCGAGACCCACGCTCACCGGCTCCAGATTTATCAGCAATAAACCAGCCAGCCGGAAGGGCCGAGC
GCAGAAGTGGTCCTGCAACTTTATCCGCCTCCATCCAGTCTATTAATTGTTGCCGGGAAGCTAGAGTAAG
TAGTTCGCCAGTTAATAGTTTGCGCAACGTTGTTGCCATTGCTACAGGCATCGTGGTGTCACGCTCGTCG
TTTGGTATGGCTTCATTCAGCTCCGGTTCCCAACGATCAAGGCGAGTTACATGATCCCCCATGTTGTGCA
AAAAAGCGGTTAGCTCCTTCGGTCCTCCGATCGTTGTCAGAAGTAAGTTGGCCGCAGTGTTATCACTCAT
GGTTATGGCAGCACTGCATAATTCTCTTACTGTCATGCCATCCGTAAGATGCTTTTCTGTGACTGGTGAG
TACTCAACCAAGTCATTCTGAGAATAGTGTATGCGGCGACCGAGTTGCTCTTGCCCGGCGTCAATACGGG
ATAATACCGCGCCACATAGCAGAACTTTAAAAGTGCTCATCATTGGAAAACGTTCTTCGGGGCGAAAACT
CTCAAGGATCTTACCGCTGTTGAGATCCAGTTCGATGTAACCCACTCGTGCACCCAACTGATCTTCAGCA
TCTTTTACTTTCACCAGCGTTTCTGGGTGAGCAAAAACAGGAAGGCAAAATGCCGCAAAAAAGGGAATAA
GGGCGACACGGAAATGTTGAATACTCATACTCTTCCTTTTTCAATATTATTGAAGCATTTATCAGGGTTA
TTGTCTCATGAGCGGATACATATTTGAATGTATTTAGAAAAATAAACAAATAGGGGTTCCGCGCACATTT
CCCCGAAAAGTGCCACCTGACGTCGACGGATCGGGAGATCTCCCGATCCCCTATGGTGCACTCTCAGTAC
AATCTGCTCTGATGCCGCATAGTTAAGCCAGTATCTGCTCCCTGCTTGTGTGTTGGAGGTCGCTGAGTAG
TGCGCGAGCAAAATTTAAGCTACAACAAGGCAAGGCTTGACCGACAATTGCATGAAGAATCTGCTTAGGG
TTAGGCGTTTTGCGCTGCTTCGCGATGTACGGGCCAGATATACGCGTT
Features (pLannotate 1.2.2; 22 found; start..end, strand, type, name):
      1..380     +  enhancer       CMV enhancer: human cytomegalovirus immediate early enhancer
    381..584     +  promoter       CMV promoter: human cytomegalovirus (CMV) immediate early promoter
    580..613     +  LTR            5' LTR (truncated) (fragment): truncated 5' long terminal repeat (LTR) from HIV-1
    629..647     +  promoter       T7 promoter: promoter for bacteriophage T7 RNA polymerase
    758..1471    +  CDS            CD63: CD63_HUMAN - Also known as MLA1, TSPAN30. Experimental evidence at protein level: Swiss-Prot protein existence level 1. Functions as cell surface receptor for TIMP1 and plays a role in the activation of cellular signaling cascades. Plays a role in the activation of ITGB1 and integrin signaling, leading to the activation of AKT, FAK/PTK2 and MAP kinases. Promotes cell survival, reorganization of the actin cytoskeleton, cell adhesion, spreading and migration, via its role in the activation of AKT and FAK/PTK2. Plays a role in VEGFA signaling via its role in regulating the internalization of KDR/
   1489..2106    +  CDS            TetR: tetracycline repressor TetR; tetR from transposon Tn10; TetR binds to the tetracycline operator tetO to inhibit transcription. This inhibition can be relieved by adding tetracycline or doxycycline.
   2258..2491    +  CDS            VP16 AD: transcriptional activation domain of herpes simplex virus protein VP16 (Triezenberg et al., 1988; Cousens et al., 1989); UL48
   2532..2756    +  polyA_signal   bGH poly(A) signal: bovine growth hormone polyadenylation signal
   2760..2781    +  promoter       SV40 promoter (fragment): SV40 enhancer and early promoter
   2802..3230    +  rep_origin     f1 ori (sequence partly withheld): f1 bacteriophage origin of replication; arrow indicates direction of (+) strand synthesis
   3244..3573    +  promoter       SV40 promoter: SV40 enhancer and early promoter
   3640..4431    +  CDS            neo: KKA2_KLEPN - Also known as kan, nptII. Experimental evidence at protein level: Swiss-Prot protein existence level 1. Resistance to kanamycin, neomycin, paromomycin, ribostamycin, butirosin and gentamicin B. From Klebsiella pneumoniae.
   4455..4613    +  CDS            ble (fragment): BLE_KLEPN - Experimental evidence at protein level: Swiss-Prot protein existence level 1. Binding protein with a strong affinity to the bleomycin family of antibiotics. Binds to CL990; an antimitotic-antibiotic compound. From Klebsiella pneumoniae.
   4608..4729    +  polyA_signal   SV40 poly(A) signal: SV40 polyadenylation signal
   4802..4818    -  protein_bind   lac operator: The lac repressor binds to the lac operator to inhibit transcription in E. coli. This inhibition can be relieved by adding lactose or isopropyl-β-D-thiogalactopyranoside (IPTG). lac repressor encoded by lacI
   4826..4856    -  promoter       lac promoter: promoter for the E. coli lac operon
   4871..4892    -  protein_bind   CAP binding site: CAP binding activates transcription in the presence of cAMP. E. coli catabolite activator protein
   4905..4997    -  CDS            lacI (fragment): lac repressor; lacI; The lac repressor binds to the lac operator to inhibit transcription in E. coli. This inhibition can be relieved by adding lactose or isopropyl-β-D-thiogalactopyranoside (IPTG).
   5180..5768    -  rep_origin     ori: high-copy-number ColE1/pMB1/pBR322/pUC origin of replication
   5939..6799    -  CDS            AmpR: β-lactamase; bla; confers resistance to ampicillin, carbenicillin, and related antibiotics
   6800..6904    -  promoter       AmpR promoter: bla
   6963..7015    -  misc_feature   bom (fragment): basis of mobility region from pBR322
