[The description below was written by a language model from this plasmid's Addgene catalogue record and pLannotate feature annotations shown in this document.]
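Description:
pcDNA3.1-CD63-(TEV)-tTA is a 7.2 kb mammalian expression plasmid built on the pcDNA3.1 backbone. It is maintained in E. coli through a high-copy ColE1/pUC-type origin and the β-lactamase (AmpR) gene, and also carries an f1 phage origin. For selection in mammalian cells, an SV40 early promoter drives the neomycin phosphotransferase gene, followed by an SV40 polyadenylation signal, allowing G418 selection of stable transfectants. Short annotated fragments (HIV-1 LTR, ble, lacI, bom, lac promoter/operator region) appear to be backbone remnants or chance matches rather than functional parts of the design.

The payload is a single fusion open reading frame expressed from the CMV immediate-early enhancer/promoter and terminated by the bGH polyadenylation signal; a T7 promoter lies upstream of the insert. Human CD63, a tetraspanin membrane protein, is followed at its C terminus by a TEV protease cleavage site and then by tTA, the tetracycline-controlled transactivator, annotated here as the Tn10 TetR DNA-binding domain joined to the herpes simplex VP16 activation domain. The TEV site itself is not annotated in the feature table, but the short gap between the CD63 and TetR coding regions is consistent with its position. In this arrangement tTA stays tethered to the membrane through CD63 and cannot reach the nucleus until TEV protease cuts the linker, after which the released transactivator can switch on a tetO-controlled reporter gene. The associated publication describes a reporter gene assay for membrane fusion of extracellular vesicles, which fits this design: CD63-anchored tTA would presumably be loaded onto vesicles and released only if it gains access to TEV protease in recipient cells, although the record does not detail the assay setup.
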