Addgene plasmid #162597: pcDNA3.1-CD63-(TEV)-tTA
Purpose: human CD63-TEV cleavage site-tTA
Depositing lab: Masaharu Somiya. Publication: Reporter gene assay for membrane fusion of extracellular vesicles. Somiya M, Kuroda S. J Extracell Vesicles. 2021 Nov;10(13):e12171. doi: 10.1002/jev2.12171. PubMed 34807503.
Backbone
  Vector backbone: pcDNA3.1
  Vector type: Mammalian Expression
  Selectable markers: Neomycin (select with G418)
Growth in bacteria
  Bacterial resistance: Ampicillin, 100 μg/mL
  Growth temperature: 37°C
  Growth strain: DH5alpha
  Copy number: High Copy
Gene/Insert
  Gene/Insert name: human CD63
  Species: H. sapiens (human)
  Insert size (bp): 2728
  Entrez Gene: CD63 (a.k.a. AD1, HOP-26, ME491, MLA1, OMA81H, Pltgp40, TSPAN30)
  Promoter: CMV promoter
  Tag / fusion protein: TEV protease cleavage site (C terminal on insert); tTA (C terminal on insert)
  Cloning method: Gibson Cloning
  Sequencing primers: 5′ CMV-F; 3′ BGH-R
Terms and licenses: Academic/Nonprofit Terms; Industry Terms: Not Available to Industry
Depositor comments: Please visit https://www.biorxiv.org/content/10.1101/2021.02.16.431359v1 for bioRxiv preprint.
How to cite: pcDNA3.1-CD63-(TEV)-tTA was a gift from Masaharu Somiya (Addgene plasmid # 162597 ; http://n2t.net/addgene:162597 ; RRID:Addgene_162597)
